Addgene plasmid #136337: pDEST-EGFP_Hu_p115-RhoGEF(WT)
Purpose: Mammalian expression of human p115-RhoGEF with N-terminal EGFP
Depositing lab: Guillermo de Cárcer & Marcos Malumbres. Depositing organization: Centro Nacional de Investigaciones Oncologicas (CNIO). Publication: Plk1 regulates contraction of postmitotic smooth muscle cells and is required for vascular homeostasis. de Carcer G, Wachowicz P, Martinez-Martinez S, Oller J, Mendez-Barbero N, Escobar B, Gonzalez-Loyola A, Takaki T, El Bakkali A, Camara JA, Jimenez-Borreguero LJ, Bustelo XR, Canamero M, Mulero F, de Los Angeles Sevilla M, Montero MJ, Redondo JM, Malumbres M. Nat Med. 2017 Aug;23(8):964-974. doi: 10.1038/nm.4364. Epub 2017 Jul 10. PubMed 28692064.
Backbone
  Vector backbone: pDEST-nGFP
  Vector type: Mammalian Expression
  Selectable markers: Neomycin (select with G418)
Growth in bacteria
  Bacterial resistance: Ampicillin, 100 μg/mL
  Growth temperature: 37°C
  Growth strain: DH5alpha
  Copy number: Unknown
Gene/Insert
  Gene/Insert name: ARHGEF1 (alt name: p115)
  Species: H. sapiens (human)
  Entrez Gene: ARHGEF1 (a.k.a. GEF1, IMD62, LBCL2, LSC, P115-RHOGEF, SUB1.5)
  Cloning method: Unknown
Terms and licenses: Academic/Nonprofit Terms; Industry Terms: Not Available to Industry
How to cite: pDEST-EGFP_Hu_p115-RhoGEF(WT) was a gift from Guillermo de Cárcer & Marcos Malumbres (Addgene plasmid # 136337 ; http://n2t.net/addgene:136337 ; RRID:Addgene_136337)
