[The description below was written by a language model from this plasmid's Addgene catalogue record and pLannotate feature annotations shown in this document.]
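Description:
pDEST-EGFP_Hu_p115-RhoGEF(WT) is a roughly 9 kb mammalian expression plasmid built on the Gateway-compatible pDEST-nGFP backbone, designed to produce wild-type human p115-RhoGEF (ARHGEF1) carrying EGFP at its N-terminus. It is maintained in E. coli through a high-copy ColE1/pUC-type origin and an ampicillin resistance gene (β-lactamase with its own promoter). An f1 origin is also present. For selection in mammalian cells, an SV40 early promoter drives a neomycin phosphotransferase gene terminated by an SV40 polyadenylation signal, allowing G418 selection of stable transfectants.

The expression cassette is driven by the human CMV immediate-early enhancer and promoter. EGFP lies directly downstream, followed by an attB1 site, the ARHGEF1 coding sequence, an attB2 site and the bovine growth hormone polyadenylation signal. The attB sites flanking the insert are consistent with transfer of the gene into the destination vector by Gateway recombination, although the catalogue lists the cloning method as unknown. In this arrangement attB1 would be read through as part of the linker between EGFP and the exchange factor. T7 and SP6 promoters flank the cassette. Short annotated fragments (an HIV-1 LTR piece, bom, lacI, ble and a partial SV40 promoter) appear to be backbone remnants or partial matches rather than functional elements.

ARHGEF1 encodes a guanine nucleotide exchange factor for RhoA that also acts as a GTPase-activating protein for Gα12/13. The construct is suited to transient or stable expression of the fluorescent fusion for localisation and functional studies of RhoA signalling. It was deposited in connection with work on Plk1 in smooth muscle contraction and vascular homeostasis.
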