Features (pLannotate 1.2.2; 24 found; start..end, strand, type, name):
     28..80      -  misc_feature   bom (fragment): basis of mobility region from pBR322
    235..614     +  enhancer       CMV enhancer: human cytomegalovirus immediate early enhancer
    615..818     +  promoter       CMV promoter: human cytomegalovirus (CMV) immediate early promoter
    814..847     +  LTR            5' LTR (truncated) (fragment): truncated 5' long terminal repeat (LTR) from HIV-1
    863..881     +  promoter       T7 promoter: promoter for bacteriophage T7 RNA polymerase
    898..1614    +  CDS            EGFP: EGFP is a basic (constitutively fluorescent) green fluorescent protein published in 1996, derived from Aequorea victoria. It is reported to be a rapidly-maturing weak dimer with moderate acid sensitivity.
   1678..1702    +  protein_bind   attB1: mutant version of attB; recombination site for the Gateway® BP reaction BP Clonase™
   1723..4458    +  CDS            ARHGEF1: ARHG1_HUMAN - Experimental evidence at protein level: Swiss-Prot protein existence level 1. Seems to play a role in the regulation of RhoA GTPase by guanine nucleotide-binding alpha-12 (GNA12) and alpha-13 (GNA13) subunits (PubMed:9641915, PubMed:9641916). Acts as GTPase-activating protein (GAP) for GNA12 and GNA13, and as guanine nucleotide exchange factor (GEF) for RhoA GTPase (PubMed:9641915, PubMed:9641916, PubMed:8810315, PubMed:30521495). Activated G alpha 13/GNA13 stimulates the RhoGEF activity through interaction with the RGS-like domain (PubMed:9641916). This GEF activity is inhibited
   4478..4502    -  protein_bind   attB2: mutant version of attB; recombination site for the Gateway® BP reaction BP Clonase™
   4554..4572    -  promoter       SP6 promoter: promoter for bacteriophage SP6 RNA polymerase
   4598..4822    +  polyA_signal   bGH poly(A) signal: bovine growth hormone polyadenylation signal
   4826..4847    +  promoter       SV40 promoter (fragment): SV40 enhancer and early promoter
   4868..5296    +  rep_origin     f1 ori (sequence partly withheld): f1 bacteriophage origin of replication; arrow indicates direction of (+) strand synthesis
   5310..5639    +  promoter       SV40 promoter: SV40 enhancer and early promoter
   5706..6497    +  CDS            neo: KKA2_KLEPN - Also known as kan, nptII. Experimental evidence at protein level: Swiss-Prot protein existence level 1. Resistance to kanamycin, neomycin, paromomycin, ribostamycin, butirosin and gentamicin B. From Klebsiella pneumoniae.
   6521..6679    +  CDS            ble (fragment): BLE_KLEPN - Experimental evidence at protein level: Swiss-Prot protein existence level 1. Binding protein with a strong affinity to the bleomycin family of antibiotics. Binds to CL990; an antimitotic-antibiotic compound. From Klebsiella pneumoniae.
   6674..6795    +  polyA_signal   SV40 poly(A) signal: SV40 polyadenylation signal
   6868..6884    -  protein_bind   lac operator: The lac repressor binds to the lac operator to inhibit transcription in E. coli. This inhibition can be relieved by adding lactose or isopropyl-β-D-thiogalactopyranoside (IPTG). lac repressor encoded by lacI
   6892..6922    -  promoter       lac promoter: promoter for the E. coli lac operon
   6937..6958    -  protein_bind   CAP binding site: CAP binding activates transcription in the presence of cAMP. E. coli catabolite activator protein
   6971..7063    -  CDS            lacI (fragment): lac repressor; lacI; The lac repressor binds to the lac operator to inhibit transcription in E. coli. This inhibition can be relieved by adding lactose or isopropyl-β-D-thiogalactopyranoside (IPTG).
   7246..7834    -  rep_origin     ori: high-copy-number ColE1/pMB1/pBR322/pUC origin of replication
   8005..8865    -  CDS            AmpR: β-lactamase; bla; confers resistance to ampicillin, carbenicillin, and related antibiotics
   8866..8970    -  promoter       AmpR promoter: bla
>Addgene plasmid #136337 | pDEST-EGFP_Hu_p115-RhoGEF(WT) | addgene full sequence | sequence record 268626 | Addgene NGS Result
GACGGATCGGGAGATCTCCCGATCCCCTATGGTGCACTCTCAGTACAATCTGCTCTGATGCCGCATAGTT
AAGCCAGTATCTGCTCCCTGCTTGTGTGTTGGAGGTCGCTGAGTAGTGCGCGAGCAAAATTTAAGCTACA
ACAAGGCAAGGCTTGACCGACAATTGCATGAAGAATCTGCTTAGGGTTAGGCGTTTTGCGCTGCTTCGCG
ATGTACGGGCCAGATATACGCGTTGACATTGATTATTGACTAGTTATTAATAGTAATCAATTACGGGGTC
ATTAGTTCATAGCCCATATATGGAGTTCCGCGTTACATAACTTACGGTAAATGGCCCGCCTGGCTGACCG
CCCAACGACCCCCGCCCATTGACGTCAATAATGACGTATGTTCCCATAGTAACGCCAATAGGGACTTTCC
ATTGACGTCAATGGGTGGAGTATTTACGGTAAACTGCCCACTTGGCAGTACATCAAGTGTATCATATGCC
AAGTACGCCCCCTATTGACGTCAATGACGGTAAATGGCCCGCCTGGCATTATGCCCAGTACATGACCTTA
TGGGACTTTCCTACTTGGCAGTACATCTACGTATTAGTCATCGCTATTACCATGGTGATGCGGTTTTGGC
AGTACATCAATGGGCGTGGATAGCGGTTTGACTCACGGGGATTTCCAAGTCTCCACCCCATTGACGTCAA
TGGGAGTTTGTTTTGGCACCAAAATCAACGGGACTTTCCAAAATGTCGTAACAACTCCGCCCCATTGACG
CAAATGGGCGGTAGGCGTGTACGGTGGGAGGTCTATATAAGCAGAGCTCTCTGGCTAACTAGAGAACCCA
CTGCTTACTGGCTTATCGAAATTAATACGACTCACTATAGGGAGACCCAAGCTTACCATGGTGAGCAAGG
GCGAGGAGCTGTTCACCGGGGTGGTGCCCATCCTGGTCGAGCTGGACGGCGACGTAAACGGCCACAAGTT
CAGCGTGTCCGGCGAGGGCGAGGGCGATGCCACCTACGGCAAGCTGACCCTGAAGTTCATCTGCACCACC
GGCAAGCTGCCCGTGCCCTGGCCCACCCTCGTGACCACCCTGACCTACGGCGTGCAGTGCTTCAGCCGCT
ACCCCGACCACATGAAGCAGCACGACTTCTTCAAGTCCGCCATGCCCGAAGGCTACGTCCAGGAGCGCAC
CATCTTCTTCAAGGACGACGGCAACTACAAGACCCGCGCCGAGGTGAAGTTCGAGGGCGACACCCTGGTG
AACCGCATCGAGCTGAAGGGCATCGACTTCAAGGAGGACGGCAACATCCTGGGGCACAAGCTGGAGTACA
ACTACAACAGCCACAACGTCTATATCATGGCCGACAAGCAGAAGAACGGCATCAAGGTGAACTTCAAGAT
CCGCCACAACATCGAGGACGGCAGCGTGCAGCTCGCCGACCACTACCAGCAGAACACCCCCATCGGCGAC
GGCCCCGTGCTGCTGCCCGACAACCACTACCTGAGCACCCAGTCCGCCCTGAGCAAAGACCCCAACGAGA
AGCGCGATCACATGGTCCTGCTGGAGTTCGTGACCGCCGCCGGGATCACTCTCGGCATGGACGAGCTGTA
CAAGCTTGGTACCGAGCTCGGATCCACTAGTAACGGCCGCCAGTGTGCTGGAATTCTGCAGATATCAACA
AGTTTGTACAAAAAAGCAGGCTCCGCGGCCGCCCCCTTCACCATGGAAGACTTCGCCCGAGGGGCGGCCT
CCCCAGGCCCCTCCCGGCCTGGCCTGGTTCCCGTCAGCATCATCGGGGCTGAGGATGAGGATTTTGAGAA
CGAGCTGGAGACAAACTCAGAAGAGCAAAACAGCCAGTTCCAGAGCCTGGAGCAGGTGAAGCGGCGCCCA
GCCCACCTCATGGCCCTCCTGCAGCACGTGGCCCTGCAGTTTGAGCCAGGACCCCTGCTTTGCTGTCTGC
ATGCCGACATGCTGGGCTCACTGGGCCCCAAGGAGGCCAAGAAGGCCTTCCTGGACTTCTACCACAGCTT
CCTGGAGAAGACAGCGGTTCTCCGGGTGCCGGTCCCTCCCAACGTCGCCTTTGAACTTGACCGCACTAGG
GCTGACCTCATCTCCGAGGATGTCCAGCGGCGGTTCGTGCAGGAGGTGGTGCAAAGCCAGCAGGTAGCCG
TGGGCCGGCAGCTGGAGGACTTCCGTTCCAAGCGGCTCATGGGCATGACGCCCTGGGAGCAGGAGCTGGC
CCAGCTGGAGGCTTGGGTTGGGCGGGACCGAGCCAGCTACGAGGCCCGGGAGCGGCACGTGGCGGAGCGG
CTGCTCATGCACCTGGAGGAGATGCAACATACCATCTCTACCGACGAAGAAAAGAGTGCTGCCGTGGTCA
ACGCCATTGGCCTGTACATGCGCCACCTTGGGGTGCGGACCAAGAGTGGAGACAAGAAGTCGGGGAGGAA
CTTCTTCCGGAAAAAGGTGATGGGGAACCGGCGGTCGGACGAGCCTGCCAAGACCAAGAAGGGGCTGAGC
AGCATCCTGGATGCCGCCCGCTGGAACCGGGGAGAGCCCCAGGTTCCAGATTTTCGACACCTCAAAGCAG
AGGTTGATGCCGAGAAGCCAGGTGCTACAGACCGGAAGGGAGGCGTGGGGATGCCCTCTCGGGACCGGAA
TATCGGGGCTCCTGGGCAGGACACCCCTGGAGTCTCTCTGCACCCTCTGTCCCTGGACAGCCCAGACCGG
GAACCAGGTGCTGACGCCCCCCTGGAGCTGGGGGACTCATCCCCGCAGGGCCCAATGAGCCTGGAGTCCT
TGGCGCCCCCAGAGAGTACCGACGAGGGGGCCGAAACCGAGAGCCCCGAGCCTGGAGATGAGGGGGAGCC
GGGGCGGTCGGGACTGGAGCTTGAACCAGAAGAGCCTCCCGGCTGGCGGGAACTCGTCCCCCCAGACACC
CTGCACAGCCTGCCCAAGAGCCAGGTGAAGCGGCAGGAGGTCATCAGCGAGCTGCTGGTGACAGAGGCGG
CCCACGTGCGCATGCTGCGGGTGCTGCACGACCTCTTCTTCCAGCCCATGGCAGAATGCCTGTTCTTCCC
CTTGGAGGAGCTGCAGAACATCTTCCCCAGCCTGGACGAGCTCATCGAGGTGCATTCCCTGTTCCTCGAT
CGCCTGATGAAGCGGAGGCAGGAGAGTGGCTACCTCATCGAGGAGATCGGAGACGTGCTGCTGGCCCGGT
TTGATGGTGCTGAGGGCTCCTGGTTCCAGAAAATCTCCTCCCGCTTCTGCAGCCGCCAGTCATTTGCCTT
AGAGCAGCTCAAAGCCAAGCAACGCAAGGACCCTCGGTTCTGTGCCTTCGTGCAGGAAGCTGAGAGCCGC
CCGCGGTGCCGCCGCCTGCAGCTGAAGGACATGATCCCCACGGAGATGCAGCGGCTGACCAAGTACCCCC
TGCTCCTGCAGAGCATCGGGCAGAACACAGAAGAGCCCACAGAACGGGAGAAAGTGGAGCTGGCAGCCGA
GTGCTGCCGGGAAATTCTACACCACGTCAACCAAGCCGTGCGTGACATGGAGGACCTGCTGAGGCTCAAG
GACTATCAGCGGCGCCTGGACTTGTCCCACCTTCGGCAGAGCAGCGACCCTATGCTGAGCGAGTTCAAGA
ACCTGGACATCACCAAGAAGAAATTGGTCCACGAGGGCCCACTGACGTGGCGGGTGACTAAGGACAAGGC
AGTGGAGGTGCATGTGCTGCTGCTGGACGACCTGCTGCTGCTGCTCCAGCGCCAGGACGAGCGGCTGCTG
CTCAAGTCCCATAGCCGGACACTGACGCCCACGCCCGATGGCAAGACCATGCTGCGGCCCGTGCTGCGGC
TCACCTCCGCCATGACCCGCGAGGTGGCCACCGATCACAAAGCCTTCTACGTCCTTTTTACCTGGGACCA
GGAGGCCCAGATATACGAGCTGGTGGCACAGACTGTGTCGGAGCGGAAAAACTGGTGTGCTCTCATCACT
GAGACTGCCGGATCCCTGAAAGTCCCTGCCCCTGCCTCTCGCCCTAAGCCCCGGCCCAGCCCGAGCAGCA
CCCGAGAACCCCTCCTCAGCAGCTCTGAGAACGGCAATGGTGGCCGAGAGACGTCTCCAGCTGATGCCCG
GACCGAGAGAATCCTCAGTGACCTCCTGCCCTTCTGCAGACCAGGCCCCGAGGGCCAGCTCGCTGCCACG
GCCCTTCGGAAAGTGCTGTCCCTGAAGCAGCTTCTGTTTCCGGCGGAGGAAGACAATGGGGCGGGGCCTC
CTCGAGATGGGGATGGGGTCCCAGGGGGCGGCCCCCTGAGCCCAGCACGGACCCAGGAAATCCAGGAGAA
CCTGCTCAGCTTGGAGGAGACCATGAAGCAGCTGGAGGAGTTGGAGGAGGAATTTTGCCGCCTGAGACCC
CTCCTGTCTCAGCTTGGGGGGAACTCTGTCCCCCAGCCTGGCTGCACTTGAAAGGGTGGGCGCGCCGACC
CAGCTTTCTTGTACAAAGTGGTTGATATCCATCACACTGGCGGCCGCTCGAGCATGCATCTAGAGGGCCC
TATTCTATAGTGTCACCTAAATGCTAGAGCTCGCTGATCAGCCTCGACTGTGCCTTCTAGTTGCCAGCCA
TCTGTTGTTTGCCCCTCCCCCGTGCCTTCCTTGACCCTGGAAGGTGCCACTCCCACTGTCCTTTCCTAAT
AAAATGAGGAAATTGCATCGCATTGTCTGAGTAGGTGTCATTCTATTCTGGGGGGTGGGGTGGGGCAGGA
CAGCAAGGGGGAGGATTGGGAAGACAATAGCAGGCATGCTGGGGATGCGGTGGGCTCTATGGCTTCTGAG
GCGGAAAGAACCAGCTGGGGCTCTAGGGGGTATCCCC
[124 nt withheld, positions 4868-4991]
C
[91 nt withheld, positions 4993-5083]
A
[49 nt withheld, positions 5085-5133]
CCTTTGACGTTGGAGTCCACGTTCTTT
[37 nt withheld, positions 5161-5197]
ACCCTATCTCGGTCTATTCTTTTGATTTATAAGGGATTTTGCCGATTTCGGCCTATTGGTTAAAAAATGA
GCTGATTTAACAAAAATTTAACGCGAATTAATTCTGTGGAATGTGTGTCAGTTAGGGTGTGGAAAGTCCC
CAGGCTCCCCAGCAGGCAGAAGTATGCAAAGCATGCATCTCAATTAGTCAGCAACCAGGTGTGGAAAGTC
CCCAGGCTCCCCAGCAGGCAGAAGTATGCAAAGCATGCATCTCAATTAGTCAGCAACCATAGTCCCGCCC
CTAACTCCGCCCATCCCGCCCCTAACTCCGCCCAGTTCCGCCCATTCTCCGCCCCATGGCTGACTAATTT
TTTTTATTTATGCAGAGGCCGAGGCCGCCTCTGCCTCTGAGCTATTCCAGAAGTAGTGAGGAGGCTTTTT
TGGAGGCCTAGGCTTTTGCAAAAAGCTCCCGGGAGCTTGTATATCCATTTTCGGATCTGATCAAGAGACA
GGATGAGGATCGTTTCGCATGATTGAACAAGATGGATTGCACGCAGGTTCTCCGGCCGCTTGGGTGGAGA
GGCTATTCGGCTATGACTGGGCACAACAGACAATCGGCTGCTCTGATGCCGCCGTGTTCCGGCTGTCAGC
GCAGGGGCGCCCGGTTCTTTTTGTCAAGACCGACCTGTCCGGTGCCCTGAATGAACTGCAGGACGAGGCA
GCGCGGCTATCGTGGCTGGCCACGACGGGCGTTCCTTGCGCAGCTGTGCTCGACGTTGTCACTGAAGCGG
GAAGGGACTGGCTGCTATTGGGCGAAGTGCCGGGGCAGGATCTCCTGTCATCTCACCTTGCTCCTGCCGA
GAAAGTATCCATCATGGCTGATGCAATGCGGCGGCTGCATACGCTTGATCCGGCTACCTGCCCATTCGAC
CACCAAGCGAAACATCGCATCGAGCGAGCACGTACTCGGATGGAAGCCGGTCTTGTCGATCAGGATGATC
TGGACGAAGAGCATCAGGGGCTCGCGCCAGCCGAACTGTTCGCCAGGCTCAAGGCGCGCATGCCCGACGG
CGAGGATCTCGTCGTGACCCATGGCGATGCCTGCTTGCCGAATATCATGGTGGAAAATGGCCGCTTTTCT
GGATTCATCGACTGTGGCCGGCTGGGTGTGGCGGACCGCTATCAGGACATAGCGTTGGCTACCCGTGATA
TTGCTGAAGAGCTTGGCGGCGAATGGGCTGACCGCTTCCTCGTGCTTTACGGTATCGCCGCTCCCGATTC
GCAGCGCATCGCCTTCTATCGCCTTCTTGACGAGTTCTTCTGAGCGGGACTCTGGGGTTCGAAATGACCG
ACCAAGCGACGCCCAACCTGCCATCACGAGATTTCGATTCCACCGCCGCCTTCTATGAAAGGTTGGGCTT
CGGAATCGTTTTCCGGGACGCCGGCTGGATGATCCTCCAGCGCGGGGATCTCATGCTGGAGTTCTTCGCC
CACCCCAACTTGTTTATTGCAGCTTATAATGGTTACAAATAAAGCAATAGCATCACAAATTTCACAAATA
AAGCATTTTTTTCACTGCATTCTAGTTGTGGTTTGTCCAAACTCATCAATGTATCTTATCATGTCTGTAT
ACCGTCGACCTCTAGCTAGAGCTTGGCGTAATCATGGTCATAGCTGTTTCCTGTGTGAAATTGTTATCCG
CTCACAATTCCACACAACATACGAGCCGGAAGCATAAAGTGTAAAGCCTGGGGTGCCTAATGAGTGAGCT
AACTCACATTAATTGCGTTGCGCTCACTGCCCGCTTTCCAGTCGGGAAACCTGTCGTGCCAGCTGCATTA
ATGAATCGGCCAACGCGCGGGGAGAGGCGGTTTGCGTATTGGGCGCTCTTCCGCTTCCTCGCTCACTGAC
TCGCTGCGCTCGGTCGTTCGGCTGCGGCGAGCGGTATCAGCTCACTCAAAGGCGGTAATACGGTTATCCA
CAGAATCAGGGGATAACGCAGGAAAGAACATGTGAGCAAAAGGCCAGCAAAAGGCCAGGAACCGTAAAAA
GGCCGCGTTGCTGGCGTTTTTCCATAGGCTCCGCCCCCCTGACGAGCATCACAAAAATCGACGCTCAAGT
CAGAGGTGGCGAAACCCGACAGGACTATAAAGATACCAGGCGTTTCCCCCTGGAAGCTCCCTCGTGCGCT
CTCCTGTTCCGACCCTGCCGCTTACCGGATACCTGTCCGCCTTTCTCCCTTCGGGAAGCGTGGCGCTTTC
TCATAGCTCACGCTGTAGGTATCTCAGTTCGGTGTAGGTCGTTCGCTCCAAGCTGGGCTGTGTGCACGAA
CCCCCCGTTCAGCCCGACCGCTGCGCCTTATCCGGTAACTATCGTCTTGAGTCCAACCCGGTAAGACACG
ACTTATCGCCACTGGCAGCAGCCACTGGTAACAGGATTAGCAGAGCGAGGTATGTAGGCGGTGCTACAGA
GTTCTTGAAGTGGTGGCCTAACTACGGCTACACTAGAAGAACAGTATTTGGTATCTGCGCTCTGCTGAAG
CCAGTTACCTTCGGAAAAAGAGTTGGTAGCTCTTGATCCGGCAAACAAACCACCGCTGGTAGCGGTGGTT
TTTTTGTTTGCAAGCAGCAGATTACGCGCAGAAAAAAAGGATCTCAAGAAGATCCTTTGATCTTTTCTAC
GGGGTCTGACGCTCAGTGGAACGAAAACTCACGTTAAGGGATTTTGGTCATGAGATTATCAAAAAGGATC
TTCACCTAGATCCTTTTAAATTAAAAATGAAGTTTTAAATCAATCTAAAGTATATATGAGTAAACTTGGT
CTGACAGTTACCAATGCTTAATCAGTGAGGCACCTATCTCAGCGATCTGTCTATTTCGTTCATCCATAGT
TGCCTGACTCCCCGTCGTGTAGATAACTACGATACGGGAGGGCTTACCATCTGGCCCCAGTGCTGCAATG
ATACCGCGAGACCCACGCTCACCGGCTCCAGATTTATCAGCAATAAACCAGCCAGCCGGAAGGGCCGAGC
GCAGAAGTGGTCCTGCAACTTTATCCGCCTCCATCCAGTCTATTAATTGTTGCCGGGAAGCTAGAGTAAG
TAGTTCGCCAGTTAATAGTTTGCGCAACGTTGTTGCCATTGCTACAGGCATCGTGGTGTCACGCTCGTCG
TTTGGTATGGCTTCATTCAGCTCCGGTTCCCAACGATCAAGGCGAGTTACATGATCCCCCATGTTGTGCA
AAAAAGCGGTTAGCTCCTTCGGTCCTCCGATCGTTGTCAGAAGTAAGTTGGCCGCAGTGTTATCACTCAT
GGTTATGGCAGCACTGCATAATTCTCTTACTGTCATGCCATCCGTAAGATGCTTTTCTGTGACTGGTGAG
TACTCAACCAAGTCATTCTGAGAATAGTGTATGCGGCGACCGAGTTGCTCTTGCCCGGCGTCAATACGGG
ATAATACCGCGCCACATAGCAGAACTTTAAAAGTGCTCATCATTGGAAAACGTTCTTCGGGGCGAAAACT
CTCAAGGATCTTACCGCTGTTGAGATCCAGTTCGATGTAACCCACTCGTGCACCCAACTGATCTTCAGCA
TCTTTTACTTTCACCAGCGTTTCTGGGTGAGCAAAAACAGGAAGGCAAAATGCCGCAAAAAAGGGAATAA
GGGCGACACGGAAATGTTGAATACTCATACTCTTCCTTTTTCAATATTATTGAAGCATTTATCAGGGTTA
TTGTCTCATGAGCGGATACATATTTGAATGTATTTAGAAAAATAAACAAATAGGGGTTCCGCGCACATTT
CCCCGAAAAGTGCCACCTGACGTC
